>Addgene plasmid #55454 | mCerulean3-Zyxin-6 | depositor partial sequence | sequence record 85859 | insert sequence
ACGTCAGATCCGCTAGCGCTACCGGACTCAGATCTCGAGCTCAAGCTTCGAATTCCATGGCGGCCCCCCG
CCCGTCTCCCGCGATCCCCGTTTCGGTCTCGGCTCCGGCTTTTTACGCCCCGCAGAAGAAGTTCGGCCCT
GTGGTGGCCCCAAAGCCCAAAGTGAATCCCTTCCGGCCCAGGGACAGCGAGCCTCCCCCGGCACCCGGGG
CCCAGCGCGCACAGATGGGCCGGGTGGGCGATATTCCCCCGCCGCCCCCGGAAGACTTTCCCCTGCCTCC
ACCTCCCCTTGCTGGGGATGGCGACGATGCAGAGGGTGCTCTGGGAGGTGCCTTCCCGCCGCCCCCTCCC
CCGATCGAGGAATCATTTCCCCCTGCGCCTCTGGAGGAGGAGATCTTCCCTTCCCCGCCGCCTCCTCCGG
AGGAGGAGGGAGGGCCTGAGGCCCCCATACCGCCCCCACCACAGCCCAGGGAGAAGGTGAGCAGTATTGA
TTTGGAGATCGACTCTCTGTCCTCACTGCTGGATGACATGACCAAGAATGATCCTTTCAAAGCCCGGGTG
TCATCTGGATATGTGCCCCCACCAGTGGCCACTCCATTCAGTTCCAAGTCCAGTACCAAGCCTGCAGCCG
GGGGCACAGCACCCCTGCCTCCTTGGAAGTCCCCTTCCAGCTCCCAGCCTCTGCCCCAGGTTCCGGCTCC
GGCTCAGAGCCAGACACAGTTCCATGTTCAGCCCCAGCCCCAGCCCAAGCCTCAGGTCCAACTCCATGTC
CAGTCCCAGACCCAGCCTGTGTCTTTGGCTAACACCCAGCCCCGAGGGCCCCCAGCCTCATCTCCGGCTC
CAGCCCCTAAGTTTTCTCCAGTGACTCCTAAGTTTACTCCTGTGGCTTCCAAGTTCAGTCCTGGAGCCCC
AGGTGGATCTGGGTCACAACCAAATCAAAAATTGGGGCACCCCGAAGCTCTTTCTGCTGGCACAGGCTCC
CCTCAACCTCCCAGCTTCACCTATGCCCAGCAGAGGGAGAAGCCCCGAGTGCAGGAGAAGCAGCACCCCG
TGCCCCCACCGGCTCAGAACCAAAACCAGGTGCGCTCCCCTGGGGCCCCAGGGCCCCTGACTCTGAAGGA
GGTGGAGGAGCTGGAGCAGCTGACCCAGCAGCTAATGCAGGACATGGAGCATCCTCAGAGGCAGAATGTG
GCTGTCAACGAACTCTGCGGCCGATGCCATCAACCCCTGGCCCGGGCGCAGCCAGCCGTCCGCGCTCTAG
GGCAGCTGTTCCACATCGCCTGCTTCACCTGCCACCAGTGTGCGCAGCAGCTCCAGGGCCAGCAGTTCTA
CAGTCTGGAGGGGGCGCCGTACTGCGAGGGCTGTTACACTGACACCCTGGAGAAGTGTAACACCTGCGGG
GAGCCCATCACTGACCGCATGCTGAGGGCCACGGGCAAGGCCTATCACCCGCACTGCTTCACCTGTGTGG
TCTGCGCCCGCCCCCTGGAGGGCACCTCCTTCATCGTGGACCAGGCCAACCGGCCCCACTGTGTCCCCGA
CTACCACAAGCAGTACGCCCCGAGGTGCTCCGTCTGCTCTGAGCCCATCATGCCTGAGCCTGGCCGAGAT
GAGACTGTGCGAGTGGTCGCCCTGGACAAGAACTTCCACATGAAGTGTTACAAGTGTGAGGACTGCGGGA
AGCCCCTGTCGATTGAGGCAGATGACAATGGCTGCTTCCCCCTGGACGGTCACGTGCTCTGTCGGAAGTG
CCACACTGCTAGAGCCCAGACGGATCCACCGGTCGCCACCATGGTGAGCAAGGGCGAGGAGCTGTTCACC
GGGGTGGTGCCCATCCTGGTCGAGCTGGACGGCGACGTAAACGGCCACAAGTTCAGCGTGTCCGGCGAGG
GCGAGGGCGATGCCACCTACGGCAAGCTGACCCTGAAGTTCATCTGCACCACCGGCAAGCTGCCCGTGCC
CTGGCCCACCCTCGTGACCACCCTGAGCTGGGGCGTGCAGTGCTTCGCCCGCTACCCCGACCACATGAAG
CAGCACGACTTCTTCAAGTCCGCCATGCCCGAAGGCTACGTCCAGGAGCGCACCATCTTCTTCAAGGACG
ACGGCAACTACAAGACCCGCGCCGAGGTGAAGTTCGAGGGCGACACCCTGGTGAACCGCATCGAGCTGAA
GGGCATCGACTTCAAGGAGGACGGCAACATCCTGGGGCACAAGCTGGAGTACAACGCCATCCACGGCAAC
GTCTATATCACCGCCGACAAGCAGAAGAACGGCATCAAGGCCAACTTCGGCCTCAACTGCAACATCGAGG
ACGGCAGCGTGCAGCTCGCCGACCACTACCAGCAGAACACCCCCATCGGCGACGGCCCCGTGCTGCTGCC
CGACAACCACTACCTGAGCACCCAGTCCAAGCTGAGCAAAGACCCCAACGAGAAGCGCGATCACATGGTC
CTGCTGGAGTTCGTGACCGCCGCCGGGATCACTCTCGGCATGGACGAGCTGTACAAGTAAAGCGGCCGCG
ACTCTAGATCATAATCAGCCATACCACATT
