>Addgene plasmid #55454 | mCerulean3-Zyxin-6 | addgene partial sequence | sequence record 114507 | EGFP-N 5'-CGTCGCCGTCCAGCTCGACCAG-3'
GCTACCATGGTGGCGACCGGTGGATCCGTCTGGGCTCTAGCAGTGTGGCACTTCCGACAGAGCACGTGAC
CGTCCAGGGGGAAGCAGCCATTGTCATCTGCCTCAATCGACAGGGGCTTCCCGCAGTCCTCACACTTGTA
ACACTTCATGTGGAAGTTCTTGTCCAGGGCGACCACTCGCACAGTCTCATCTCGGCCAGGCTCAGGCATG
ATGGGCTCAGAGCAGACGGAGCACCTCGGGGCGTACTGCTTGTGGTAGTCGGGGACACAGTGGGGCCGGT
TGGCCTGGTCCACGATGAAGGAGGTGCCCTCCAGGGGGCGGGCGCAGACCACACAGGTGAAGCAGTGCGG
GTGATAGGCCTTGCCCGTGGCCCTCAGCATGCGGTCAGTGATGGGCTCCCCGCAGGTGTTACACTTCTCC
AGGGTGTCAGTGTAACAGCCCTCGCAGTACGGCGCCCCCTCCAGACTGTAGAACTGCTGGCCCTGGAGCT
GCTGCGCACACTGGTGGCAGGTGAAGCAGGCGATGTGGAACAGCTGCCCTAGAGCGCGGACGGCTGGCTG
CGCCCGGGCCAGGGGTTGATGGCATCGGCCGCAGAGTTCGTTGACAGCCACATTCTGCCTCTGAGGATGC
TCCATGTCCTGCATTAGCTGCTGGGTCAGCTGCTCCAGCTCCTCCACCTCCTTCAGAGTCAGGGGCCCTG
GGGCCCCAGGGGAGCGCACCTGGTTTTGGTTCTGAGCCGGTGGGGGCACGGGGTGCTGCTTCTCCTGCAC
TCGGGGCTTCTCCCTCTGCTGGGCATAGGTGAAGCTGGGAGGTTGAGGGGAGCCTGTGCCAGCAGAAAGA
GCTTCGGGGTGCCCCAATTTTTGATTTGGTTGTGACCAGA
