[The description below was written by a language model from this plasmid's Addgene catalogue record.]
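Description:
mCerulean3-Zyxin-6 is a mammalian expression plasmid that produces human zyxin (ZYX) fused to the cyan fluorescent protein mCerulean3. It is built on an mCerulean3 backbone of about 4.75 kb (size without insert). The fusion is transcribed from the CMV promoter, a strong constitutive promoter widely used for transient expression in cultured mammalian cells. The use of an SV40 polyA reverse primer for sequencing suggests that an SV40 polyadenylation signal lies downstream of the cassette. The record lists the mCerulean3 tag as C-terminal and carried on the backbone, so zyxin sits upstream of the fluorescent protein. The "6" in the name probably denotes the length of the linker between the two parts, but the record does not say so. The cloning method is also not recorded, and no feature table is provided.

In bacteria the plasmid is maintained at high copy number under kanamycin selection. In mammalian cells a neomycin resistance marker allows G418 selection of stable transfectants. The specific origin of replication is not named.

Zyxin is a LIM-domain protein that concentrates at focal adhesions, and the stated purpose of the construct is to act as a fluorescent localization marker for these structures. mCerulean3 is an improved Cerulean variant with enhanced brightness and reduced reversible photoswitching, with excitation at 433 nm and emission at 475 nm. The plasmid is therefore suited to live-cell imaging of focal adhesions in the cyan channel, including multicolour experiments with spectrally distinct markers.
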