Addgene plasmid #55454: mCerulean3-Zyxin-6
Purpose: Localization: Focal Adhesions, Excitation: 433, Emission: 475
Depositing lab: Michael Davidson. Depositing organization: Florida State University, Tallahassee. Publication: An improved cerulean fluorescent protein with enhanced brightness and reduced reversible photoswitching. Markwardt ML, Kremers GJ, Kraft CA, Ray K, Cranfill PJ, Wilson KA, Day RN, Wachter RM, Davidson MW, Rizzo MA. PLoS One. 2011 . 6(3):e17896. 10.1371/journal.pone.0017896 PubMed 21479270.
Backbone
  Vector backbone: mCerulean3
  Backbone size w/o insert (bp): 4750
  Vector type: Mammalian Expression
  Selectable markers: Neomycin (select with G418)
Growth in bacteria
  Bacterial resistance: Kanamycin, 50 μg/mL
  Growth temperature: 37°C
  Growth strain: DH5alpha
  Copy number: High Copy
Gene/Insert
  Gene/Insert name: Zyxin (alt name: NM_003461)
  Species: H. sapiens (human)
  Entrez Gene: ZYX (a.k.a. ESP-2, HED-2)
  Promoter: CMV
  Tag / fusion protein: mCerulean3 (C terminal on backbone)
  Cloning method: Unknown
  Sequencing primers: 5′ CMV-F; 3′ SV40pA-R
Terms and licenses: Academic/Nonprofit Terms; Industry Terms: Not Available to Industry
Depositor comments: . Excitation = 433; Emission = 475
How to cite: mCerulean3-Zyxin-6 was a gift from Michael Davidson (Addgene plasmid # 55454 ; http://n2t.net/addgene:55454 ; RRID:Addgene_55454)
